>Addgene plasmid #230317 | AiP13654 - pAAV-AiE0551h-minBG-SYFP2-P2A-3XFLAG-10aa-H2B-WPRE3-BGHpA (Alias: CN3654) | addgene full sequence | sequence record 470727 | Addgene NGS Result
TCGCTCACTGAGGCCGCCCGGGCAAAGCCCGGGCGTCGGGCGACCTTTGGTCGCCCGGCCTCAGTGAGCG
AGCGAGCGCGCAGAGAGGGAGTGGCCAACTCCATCACTAGGGGTTCCTGCGGCCGCTCGGTCCGCACGTG
AGATCTCATGCCTGCTATTGTCTTCCCAATCCTCCCCCTTGCTGTCCTGCCCCACCCCACCCCCCAGAAT
AGAATGACACCTACTCAGACAATGCGATGCAATTTCCTCATTTTATTAGGAAAGGACAGTGGGAGTGGCA
CCTTCCAGGGTCAAGGAAGGCACGGGGGAGGGGCAAACAACAGATGGCTGGCAACTAGAAGGCACAGTCG
AAGATCTCTCGAGCCACGGAATTGTCAGTGCCCAACAGCCGAGCCCCTGTCCAGCAGCGGGCAAGGCAGG
CGGCGATGAGTTCCGCCGTGGCAAGAACTAACCAGGATTTATACAAGGAGGAGAAAATGAAAGCCATACG
GGAAGCAATAGCATGATACAAAGGCATTAAAGCAGCGTATCCACATAGCGTAAAAGGAGCAACATAGTTA
AGAATACCAGTCAATCTTTCACAAATTTTGTAATCCAGAGGTTGATTATGATATCGAATTCGCGGCCGCG
GCGCGCCTCATTACTTAGCGCTGGTGTACTTGGTGATGGCCTTAGTACCCTCGGACACGGCGTGCTTGGC
CAACTCCCCAGGCAGCAGCAGGCGCACGGCCGTCTGGATCTCCCGGGAGGTGATGGTCGAGCGCTTGTTG
TAATGCGCCAGGCGGGAAGCCTCTCCTGCGATGCGCTCGAAAATGTCGTTCACAAACGAATTCATGATGC
CCATGGCCTTGGACGAAATGCCGGTGTCAGGGTGGACCTGCTTCAGAACCTTGTACACATAGATGGAATA
GCTCTCCTTGCGGCTGCGCTTGCGCTTCTTGCCGCCTTTCTTCTGCGCCTTAGTCACCGCCTTCTTGGAG
CCCTTTTTCGGGGCGGGAGCAGACTTCGCTGGCTCTGGGCCTCCGGAGCCTCCAGATCTGAGTCCGGACT
TGTCATCGTCATCCTTGTAATCGATGTCATGATCTTTATAATCTCCGTCATGGTCTTTGTAGTCTCCACT
AGCACCAGGCCCTGGATTCTCCTCTACATCCCCTGCCTGTTTCAACAGTGAGAAGTTGGTAGCACCAGAG
CCCTTGTACAGCTCGTCCATGCCGAGAGTGATCCCGGCGGCGGTCACGAACTCCAGCAGGACCATGTGAT
CGCGCTTCTCGTTGGGGTCTTTGCTCAGCTTGGACTGGTAGCTCAGGTAGTGGTTGTCGGGCAGCAGCAC
GGGGCCGTCGCCGATGGGGGTGTTCTGCTGGTAGTGGTCGGCGAGCTGCACGCCGCCGTCCTCGATGTTG
TGGCGGATCTTGAAGTTGGCCTTGATGCCGTTCTTCTGCTTGTCGGCGGTGATATAGACGTTGTGGCTGT
TGTAGTTGTACTCCAGCTTGTGCCCCAGGATGTTGCCGTCCTCCTTGAAGTCGATGCCCTTCAGCTCGAT
GCGGTTCACCAGGGTGTCGCCCTCGAACTTCACCTCGGCGCGGGTCTTGTAGTTGCCGTCGTCTTTGAAG
AAGATGGTGCGCTCCTGGACGTAGCCTTCGGGCATGGCGGACTTGAAGAAGTCGTGCTGCTTCATGTGGT
CGGGGTAGCGGGCGAAGCACTGCACGCCGTAGCCCAGGGTGGTCACGAGGGTGGGCCAGGGCACGGGCAG
CTTGCCGGTGGTGCAGATCAGCTTCAGGGTCAGCTTGCCGTAGGTGGCATCGCCCTCGCCCTCGCCGGAC
ACGCTGAACTTGTGGCCGTTGACATCGCCGTCCAGCTCGACCAGGATGGGCACCACCCCGGTGAACAGCT
CCTCGCCCTTGGAGACCATGGTGGCGACCGGTAGCGCTAGCTTCGAAAGATCTGGATCCCAGAAGCAAAT
GTAAGCAATAGATGGCTCTGCCCTGACTTTTATGCCCAGCCCGAGCTCGATTCGTCCGGTGGACACCACT
CATGACGGGTATTACAGAGGCATAGTGGTAACACCTGATGGGAATTTCCATCGTGGATATCACCTCCAAG
TGTTAGGTAAGGAGCATCACATACTGAGGTATTTCACATCACCAGATTTGTGACTGAAACAAATGTCTCT
CTGAATTCCATATGCTTTATGTGAAAACTGAAGCATTTTTTTCCCTCTTTCCTCTCTGCAGTTACACCCG
AAGTGAACCTATTTCAAAGCAGGAATATAACTGCAGTATGCAAGGCAGTTACAGGGAAGCCAGCTGCCCA
GATCTCCTGGATCCCAGAGGGATCTATTCTTGCCACTAAGCAAGAATACTGGGGCAATGGCACAGTGACG
GTTAAGAGTACATGCCCCTGGGAGGGCCACAAGTCTACTGTGACCTGCCATGTCTCCCATTTGACTGGCA
ACAAGAGTCTGTCCACGCGTGCGGCCGCAGGAACCCCTAGTGATGGAGTTGGCCACTCCCTCTCTGCGCG
CTCGCTCGCTCACTGAGGCCGGGCGACCAAAGGTCGCCCGACGCCCGGGCGGCCTCAGTGAGCGAGCGAG
CGCGCAGCTGCCTGCAGGACATGTGAGCAAAAGGCCAGCAAAAGGCCAGGAACCGTAAAAAGGCCGCGTT
GCTGGCGTTTTTCCATAGGCTCCGCCCCCCTGACGAGCATCACAAAAATCGACGCTCAAGTCAGAGGTGG
CGAAACCCGACAGGACTATAAAGATACCAGGCGTTTCCCCCTGGAAGCTCCCTCGTGCGCTCTCCTGTTC
CGACCCTGCCGCTTACCGGATACCTGTCCGCCTTTCTCCCTTCGGGAAGCGTGGCGCTTTCTCATAGCTC
ACGCTGTAGGTATCTCAGTTCGGTGTAGGTCGTTCGCTCCAAGCTGGGCTGTGTGCACGAACCCCCCGTT
CAGCCCGACCGCTGCGCCTTATCCGGTAACTATCGTCTTGAGTCCAACCCGGTAAGACACGACTTATCGC
CACTGGCAGCAGCCACTGGTAACAGGATTAGCAGAGCGAGGTATGTAGGCGGTGCTACAGAGTTCTTGAA
GTGGTGGCCTAACTACGGCTACACTAGAAGAACAGTATTTGGTATCTGCGCTCTGCTGAAGCCAGTTACC
TTCGGAAAAAGAGTTGGTAGCTCTTGATCCGGCAAACAAACCACCGCTGGTAGCGGTGGTTTTTTTGTTT
GCAAGCAGCAGATTACGCGCAGAAAAAAAGGATCTCAAGAAGATCCTTTGATCTTTTCTACGGGGTCTGA
CGCTCAGTGGAACGAAAACTCACGTTAAGGGATTTTGGTCATGAGATTATCAAAAAGGATCTTCACCTAG
ATCCTTTTAAATTAAAAATGAAGTTTTAAATCAATCTAAAGTATATATGAGTAAACTTGGTCTGACAGTT
ACCAATGCTTAATCAGTGAGGCACCTATCTCAGCGATCTGTCTATTTCGTTCATCCATAGTTGCCTGACT
CCCCGTCGTGTAGATAACTACGATACGGGAGGGCTTACCATCTGGCCCCAGTGCTGCAATGATACCGCGA
GACCCACGCTCACCGGCTCCAGATTTATCAGCAATAAACCAGCCAGCCGGAAGGGCCGAGCGCAGAAGTG
GTCCTGCAACTTTATCCGCCTCCATCCAGTCTATTAATTGTTGCCGGGAAGCTAGAGTAAGTAGTTCGCC
AGTTAATAGTTTGCGCAACGTTGTTGCCATTGCTACAGGCATCGTGGTGTCACGCTCGTCGTTTGGTATG
GCTTCATTCAGCTCCGGTTCCCAACGATCAAGGCGAGTTACATGATCCCCCATGTTGTGCAAAAAAGCGG
TTAGCTCCTTCGGTCCTCCGATCGTTGTCAGAAGTAAGTTGGCCGCAGTGTTATCACTCATGGTTATGGC
AGCACTGCATAATTCTCTTACTGTCATGCCATCCGTAAGATGCTTTTCTGTGACTGGTGAGTACTCAACC
AAGTCATTCTGAGAATAGTGTATGCGGCGACCGAGTTGCTCTTGCCCGGCGTCAATACGGGATAATACCG
CGCCACATAGCAGAACTTTAAAAGTGCTCATCATTGGAAAACGTTCTTCGGGGCGAAAACTCTCAAGGAT
CTTACCGCTGTTGAGATCCAGTTCGATGTAACCCACTCGTGCACCCAACTGATCTTCAGCATCTTTTACT
TTCACCAGCGTTTCTGGGTGAGCAAAAACAGGAAGGCAAAATGCCGCAAAAAAGGGAATAAGGGCGACAC
GGAAATGTTGAATACTCATACTCTTCCTTTTTCAATATTATTGAAGCATTTATCAGGGTTATTGTCTCAT
GAGCGGATACATATTTGAATGTATTTAGAAAAATAAACAAATAGGGGTTCCGCGCACATTTCCCCGAAAA
GTGCCACCTGACGTCTAAGAAACCATTATTATCATGACATTAACCTATAAAAATAGGCGTATCACGAGGC
CCTTTCGTCTCGCGCGTTTCGGTGATGACGGTGAAAACCTCTGACACATGCAGCTCCCGGAGACGGTCAC
AGCTTGTCTGTAAGCGGATGCCGGGAGCAGACAAGCCCGTCAGGGCGCGTCAGCGGGTGTTGGCGGGTGT
CGGGGCTGGCTTAACTATGCGGCATCAGAGCAGATTGTACTGAGAGTGCACCATAAAATTGTAAACGTTA
ATATTTTGTTAAAATTCGCGTTAAATTTTTGTTAAATCAGCTCATTTTTTAACCAATAGACCGAAATCGG
CAAAATCCCTTATAAATCAAAAGAATAGCCCGAGATAGAGT
[37 nt withheld, positions 4802-4838]
AAAGAACGTGGACTCCAACGTCAAAGG
[141 nt withheld, positions 4866-5006]
G
[46 nt withheld, positions 5008-5053]
A
[95 nt withheld, positions 5055-5149]
TATGCGGTGTGAAATACCGCACAGATGCGTAAGGAGAAAATACCGCATCAGGCGCCCCTGCAGGCAGCTG
CGCGCTCGC
Features (pLannotate 1.2.2; 18 found; start..end, strand, type, name):
    236..347     -  polyA_signal   bGH poly(A) signal: bovine growth hormone polyadenylation signal
    364..444     -  misc_feature   WPRE (fragment): woodchuck hepatitis virus posttranscriptional regulatory element
    450..607     -  misc_feature   WPRE (fragment): woodchuck hepatitis virus posttranscriptional regulatory element
    641..1018    -  CDS            H2B: human histone H2B; HIST1H2BJ
   1049..1114    -  CDS            3xFLAG: three tandem FLAG® epitope tags, followed by an enterokinase cleavage site
   1193..1909    -  CDS            SYFP2: SYFP2 is a basic (constitutively fluorescent) yellow fluorescent protein published in 2006, derived from Aequorea victoria. It is reported to be a very rapidly-maturing monomer with moderate acid sensitivity.
   2010..2102    +  CDS            CD200R1 (fragment): MO2R1_HUMAN - Also known as CD200R, CRTR2, MOX2R, OX2R. Experimental evidence at protein level: Swiss-Prot protein existence level 1. Inhibitory receptor for the CD200/OX2 cell surface glycoprotein. Limits inflammation by inhibiting the expression of proinflammatory molecules including TNF-alpha, interferons, and inducible nitric oxide synthase (iNOS) in response to selected stimuli. Also binds to HHV-8 K14 viral CD200 homolog with identical affinity and kinetics as the host CD200. From Homo sapiens (Human).
   2240..2497    +  CDS            CD200R1L (fragment): MO2R2_HUMAN - Also known as CD200R2. Experimental evidence at protein level: Swiss-Prot protein existence level 1. May be a receptor for the CD200/OX2 cell surface glycoprotein. From Homo sapiens (Human).
   2514..2541    -  repeat_region  AAV2 ITR (fragment): inverted terminal repeat of adeno-associated virus serotype 2 inverted
   2570..2597    -  repeat_region  AAV2 ITR (fragment): inverted terminal repeat of adeno-associated virus serotype 2 inverted
   2670..3258    -  rep_origin     ori: high-copy-number ColE1/pMB1/pBR322/pUC origin of replication
   3429..4289    -  CDS            AmpR: β-lactamase; bla; confers resistance to ampicillin, carbenicillin, and related antibiotics
   4290..4394    -  promoter       AmpR promoter: bla
   4489..4524    +  CDS            rop (fragment): Rop protein, which maintains plasmids at low copy number; rop
   4626..4675    +  misc_feature   bom (fragment): basis of mobility region from pBR322
   4676..5131    -  rep_origin     f1 ori (sequence partly withheld): f1 bacteriophage origin of replication; arrow indicates direction of (+) strand synthesis
   5150..5201    +  misc_feature   bom (fragment): basis of mobility region from pBR322
   5206..118     -  repeat_region  AAV2 ITR (across the origin): inverted terminal repeat of adeno-associated virus serotype 2 inverted
