[The description below was written by a language model from this plasmid's Addgene catalogue record and pLannotate feature annotations shown in this document.]
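Description:
AiP13654 (alias CN3654) is an AAV transfer plasmid built on a pAAV2 backbone, used to package a recombinant AAV genome that reports the activity of a candidate brain cell-type enhancer. It is about 5.2 kb and is maintained in E. coli through a high-copy ColE1/pUC-type origin with ampicillin selection (AmpR under its own bla promoter). The backbone also carries an f1 phage origin and small rop and bom remnants. AAV2 inverted terminal repeats flank the expression cassette and supply the cis signals for genome replication and encapsidation. One ITR is annotated intact across the sequence origin, while the other is detected only as short fragments, which may simply reflect the difficulty of sequencing and annotating these repeats.

The cassette, annotated on the minus strand, places the enhancer AiE0551h upstream of a minimal beta-globin promoter (minBG), which has little activity of its own, so expression depends on the enhancer. Neither the enhancer nor minBG is annotated as such. The region between the ITR fragments and the SYFP2 coding sequence, where the annotation tool reports partial matches to human CD200R1 and CD200R1L, probably corresponds to the enhancer, and these hits should not be read as expressed coding sequence. The transcript encodes the yellow fluorescent protein SYFP2, followed according to the construct name by a P2A self-cleaving peptide, then 3xFLAG joined through a 10-amino-acid linker to human histone H2B. One message thus yields free SYFP2 and a separate FLAG-tagged, chromatin-bound nuclear marker. A shortened WPRE (WPRE3) boosts expression, and a bovine growth hormone polyadenylation signal ends the transcript. The stated purpose is to drive AAV-mediated transgene expression in specific populations of brain cells, though the record does not say which.
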