Addgene plasmid #230317: AiP13654 - pAAV-AiE0551h-minBG-SYFP2-P2A-3XFLAG-10aa-H2B-WPRE3-BGHpA (Alias: CN3654)
Purpose: AiE0551h is an enhancer sequence, designed to drive AAV-mediated transgene expression in specific populations of brain cells
Depositing lab: Allen Institute for Brain Science & Boaz Levi. Depositing organization: Allen Institute. Publication: A suite of enhancer AAVs and transgenic mouse lines for genetic access to cortical cell types. Ben-Simon Y, Hooper M, Narayan S, Daigle TL, Dwivedi D, Way SW, Oster A, Stafford DA, Mich JK, Taormina MJ, Martinez RA, Opitz-Araya X, Roth JR, Alexander JR, Allen S, Amster A, Arbuckle J, Ayala A, Baker PM, Bakken TE, Barcelli T, Barta S, Bendrick J, Bertagnolli D, Bielstein C, Bishwakarma P, Bowlus J, Boyer G, Brouner K, Casian B, Casper T, Chakka AB, Chakrabarty R, Chance RK, Chavan S, Clark M, Colbert K, Collman F, Daniel S, Departee M, DiValentin P, Donadio N, Dotson N, Egdorf T, Fliss T, Gabitto M, Garcia J, Gary A, Gasperini M, Gloe J, Goldy J, Gore BB, Graybuck L, Greisman N, Haeseleer F, Halterman C, Haradon Z, Hastings SD, Helback O, Ho W, Hockemeyer D, Huang C, Huff S, Hunker A, Johansen N, Jones D, Juneau Z, Kalmbach B, Kannan M, Khem S, Kussick E, Kutsal R, Larsen R, Lee C, Lee AY, Leibly M, Lenz GH, Li S, Liang E, Lusk N, Madigan Z, Malloy J, Malone J, McCue R, Melchor J, Mollenkopf T, Moosman S, Morin E, Newman D, Ng L, Ngo K, Omstead V, Otto S, Oyama A, Pena N, Pham T, Phillips E, Pom CA, Potekhina L, Ransford S, Ray PL, Rette D, Reynoldson C, Rimorin C, Rocha D, Ruiz A, Sanchez REA, Sawyer L, Sedeno-Cortes A, Sevigny JP, Shapovalova N, Shepard N, Shulga L, Sigler AR, Siverts L, Soliman S, Somasundaram S, Staats B, Stewart K, Szelenyi E, Tieu M, Trader C, Tran A, van Velthoven CTJ, Walker M, Wang Y, Weed N, Wirthlin M, Wood T, Wynalda B, Yao Z, Zhou T, Ariza J, Dee N, Reding M, Ronellenfitch K, Mufti S, Sunkin SM, Smith KA, Esposito L, Waters J, Thyagarajan B, Yao S, Lein ES, Zeng H, Levi BP, Ngai J, Ting JT, Tasic B. Cell. 2025 May 16:S0092-8674(25)00513-6. doi: 10.1016/j.cell.2025.05.002. PubMed 40403729.
Backbone
  Vector backbone: pAAV2
  Vector type: AAV
Growth in bacteria
  Bacterial resistance: Ampicillin, 100 μg/mL
  Growth temperature: 37°C
  Growth strain: NEB Stable
  Copy number: High Copy
Gene/Insert
  Gene/Insert name: SYFP2-P2A-3XFLAG-10aa-H2B
  Species: Synthetic
  Promoter: minBG
  Cloning method: Gibson Cloning
Terms and licenses: Academic/Nonprofit Terms; Industry Terms: Not Available to Industry
How to cite: AiP13654 - pAAV-AiE0551h-minBG-SYFP2-P2A-3XFLAG-10aa-H2B-WPRE3-BGHpA (Alias: CN3654) was a gift from Allen Institute for Brain Science & Boaz Levi (Addgene plasmid # 230317 ; http://n2t.net/addgene:230317 ; RRID:Addgene_230317)
